Addgene plasmid #139460: LentiGuide-Puro-IFITM3g1 (BB15)
Purpose: Lentiviral vector with gRNA targeting IFITM3; includes puromycin selectable marker
Depositing lab: Caroline Goujon. Depositing organization: CNRS, Delegation Occitanie Est. Publication: The interferon-inducible isoform of NCOA7 inhibits endosome-mediated viral entry. Doyle T, Moncorge O, Bonaventure B, Pollpeter D, Lussignol M, Tauziet M, Apolonia L, Catanese MT, Goujon C, Malim MH. Nat Microbiol. 2018 Dec;3(12):1369-1376. doi: 10.1038/s41564-018-0273-9. Epub 2018 Nov 26. PubMed 30478388.
Backbone
  Vector backbone: LentiGuide-Puro
  Backbone manufacturer: Feng Zhang (Addgene plasmid # 52963)
  Vector type: Mammalian Expression, Lentiviral
  Selectable markers: Puromycin
Growth in bacteria
  Bacterial resistance: Ampicillin, 100 μg/mL
  Growth temperature: 37°C
  Growth strain: NEB Stable
  Copy number: High Copy
Gene/Insert
  Gene/Insert name: IFITM3-targeting sgRNA inserted; resistance gene: puroR
  gRNA/shRNA sequence: g-IFITM3 5_-taggcctggaagatcagcac,
  Species: Synthetic
  Entrez Gene: IFITM3 (a.k.a. 1-8U, DSPA2b, IP15)
  Promoter: EF-1a / U6
  Cloning method: Restriction Enzyme; 5′ cloning site BsmBI (unknown if destroyed); 3′ cloning site BsmBI (unknown if destroyed)
Resource information
  A portion of this plasmid was derived from a plasmid made by: Feng Zhang (Addgene plasmid # 52963)
Terms and licenses: Academic/Nonprofit Terms; Industry Terms: Not Available to Industry
How to cite: LentiGuide-Puro-IFITM3g1 (BB15) was a gift from Caroline Goujon (Addgene plasmid # 139460 ; http://n2t.net/addgene:139460 ; RRID:Addgene_139460)
