[The description below was written by a language model from this plasmid's Addgene catalogue record and pLannotate feature annotations shown in this document.]
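Description:
LentiGuide-Puro-IFITM3g1 (BB15) is a lentiviral transfer plasmid built on the LentiGuide-Puro backbone that delivers a single guide RNA targeting IFITM3 together with a puromycin selection marker. It is maintained in E. coli through a high-copy ColE1/pUC-type origin and an ampicillin resistance gene (β-lactamase). The bacterial portion of the backbone also carries an f1 origin, lac regulatory remnants and T7/T3 promoters. The viral portion has a third-generation, self-inactivating layout. An RSV promoter drives a truncated HIV-1 5' LTR, followed by the Ψ packaging signal with a partial gag fragment, the Rev response element, a cPPT/CTS and a ΔU3 3' LTR. An SV40 polyadenylation signal and SV40 origin lie downstream of the 3' LTR.

Between the LTRs are two expression units. A human U6 RNA polymerase III promoter transcribes the IFITM3-specific spacer, which was cloned through BsmBI sites and is fused to the Streptococcus pyogenes Cas9 guide RNA scaffold. Downstream of the cPPT/CTS, the EF-1α core promoter with its intron A drives puromycin N-acetyltransferase, and a WPRE enhances expression of that transcript. No Cas9 coding sequence is annotated, so the nuclease must be supplied separately, for example from Cas9-expressing cells or a second vector. After packaging into lentiviral particles and transduction, puromycin selects for cells with the integrated guide cassette. The recorded purpose is CRISPR/Cas9 targeting of IFITM3, and the associated publication concerns interferon-inducible inhibition of endosome-mediated viral entry. The insert species is listed as synthetic, and the Entrez gene entry is IFITM3.
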