Features (pLannotate 1.2.2; 29 found; start..end, strand, type, name):
     14..80      +  CDS            small t antigen (fragment): SV40 (simian virus 40) small t antigen
    106..317     +  promoter       EF-1α core promoter: core promoter for human elongation factor EF-1α
    318..1256    +  intron         EF-1α intron A: intron upstream of the start codon of human EF-1α
   1278..1877    +  CDS            PuroR (fragment): puromycin N-acetyltransferase; pac from Streptomyces; confers resistance to puromycin
   1893..2481    +  misc_feature   WPRE: woodchuck hepatitis virus posttranscriptional regulatory element
   2532..2551    +  misc_feature   cPPT/CTS (fragment): central polypurine tract and central termination sequence of HIV-1
   2553..2786    +  LTR            3' LTR (ΔU3): self-inactivating 3' long terminal repeat (LTR) from HIV-1
   2864..2985    +  polyA_signal   SV40 poly(A) signal: SV40 polyadenylation signal
   3025..3160    +  rep_origin     SV40 ori: SV40 origin of replication
   3181..3199    -  promoter       T7 promoter: promoter for bacteriophage T7 RNA polymerase
   3207..3362    +  CDS            lacZα (fragment): LacZα fragment of β-galactosidase; lacZ fragment
   3367..3795    +  rep_origin     f1 ori (sequence partly withheld): f1 bacteriophage origin of replication; arrow indicates direction of (+) strand synthesis
   3848..3952    +  promoter       AmpR promoter: bla
   3953..4813    +  CDS            AmpR: β-lactamase; bla; confers resistance to ampicillin, carbenicillin, and related antibiotics
   4984..5572    +  rep_origin     ori: high-copy-number ColE1/pMB1/pBR322/pUC origin of replication
   5755..5847    +  CDS            lacI (fragment): lac repressor; lacI; The lac repressor binds to the lac operator to inhibit transcription in E. coli. This inhibition can be relieved by adding lactose or isopropyl-β-D-thiogalactopyranoside (IPTG).
   5860..5881    +  protein_bind   CAP binding site: CAP binding activates transcription in the presence of cAMP. E. coli catabolite activator protein
   5896..5926    +  promoter       lac promoter: promoter for the E. coli lac operon
   5934..5950    +  protein_bind   lac operator: The lac repressor binds to the lac operator to inhibit transcription in E. coli. This inhibition can be relieved by adding lactose or isopropyl-β-D-thiogalactopyranoside (IPTG). lac repressor encoded by lacI
   5995..6013    +  promoter       T3 promoter: promoter for bacteriophage T3 RNA polymerase
   6041..6267    +  promoter       RSV promoter: Rous sarcoma virus enhancer/promoter
   6268..6448    +  LTR            5' LTR (truncated): truncated 5' long terminal repeat (LTR) from HIV-1
   6495..6620    +  misc_feature   HIV-1 Ψ: packaging signal of human immunodeficiency virus type 1
   6604..6967    +  CDS            HIV-1 gag (fragment): gag protein from human immunodeficiency virus 1; gag
   7113..7346    +  misc_feature   RRE: The Rev response element (RRE) of HIV-1 allows for Rev-dependent mRNA export from the nucleus to the cytoplasm.
   7723..7749    +  CDS            Rev (fragment): human immunodeficiency virus 1 (HIV-1) Rev protein; rev; enhances nuclear export of unspliced and incompletely spliced viral mRNAs
   7753..7993    +  promoter       U6 promoter: RNA polymerase III promoter for human U6 snRNA
   8023..8098    +  misc_RNA       gRNA scaffold: guide RNA scaffold for the Streptococcus pyogenes CRISPR/Cas9 system
   8154..8271    +  misc_feature   cPPT/CTS: central polypurine tract and central termination sequence of HIV-1
>Addgene plasmid #139460 | LentiGuide-Puro-IFITM3g1 (BB15) | addgene full sequence | sequence record 308464 | Addgene NGS Result
CCCGGGTGCAAAGATGGATAAAGTTTTAAACAGAGAGGAATCTTTGCAGCTAATGGACCTTCTAGGTCTT
GAAAGGAGTGGGAATTGGCTCCGGTGCCCGTCAGTGGGCAGAGCGCACATCGCCCACAGTCCCCGAGAAG
TTGGGGGGAGGGGTCGGCAATTGATCCGGTGCCTAGAGAAGGTGGCGCGGGGTAAACTGGGAAAGTGATG
TCGTGTACTGGCTCCGCCTTTTTCCCGAGGGTGGGGGAGAACCGTATATAAGTGCAGTAGTCGCCGTGAA
CGTTCTTTTTCGCAACGGGTTTGCCGCCAGAACACAGGTAAGTGCCGTGTGTGGTTCCCGCGGGCCTGGC
CTCTTTACGGGTTATGGCCCTTGCGTGCCTTGAATTACTTCCACCTGGCTGCAGTACGTGATTCTTGATC
CCGAGCTTCGGGTTGGAAGTGGGTGGGAGAGTTCGAGGCCTTGCGCTTAAGGAGCCCCTTCGCCTCGTGC
TTGAGTTGAGGCCTGGCCTGGGCGCTGGGGCCGCCGCGTGCGAATCTGGTGGCACCTTCGCGCCTGTCTC
GCTGCTTTCGATAAGTCTCTAGCCATTTAAAATTTTTGATGACCTGCTGCGACGCTTTTTTTCTGGCAAG
ATAGTCTTGTAAATGCGGGCCAAGATCTGCACACTGGTATTTCGGTTTTTGGGGCCGCGGGCGGCGACGG
GGCCCGTGCGTCCCAGCGCACATGTTCGGCGAGGCGGGGCCTGCGAGCGCGGCCACCGAGAATCGGACGG
GGGTAGTCTCAAGCTGGCCGGCCTGCTCTGGTGCCTGGCCTCGCGCCGCCGTGTATCGCCCCGCCCTGGG
CGGCAAGGCTGGCCCGGTCGGCACCAGTTGCGTGAGCGGAAAGATGGCCGCTTCCCGGCCCTGCTGCAGG
GAGCTCAAAATGGAGGACGCGGCGCTCGGGAGAGCGGGCGGGTGAGTCACCCACACAAAGGAAAAGGGCC
TTTCCGTCCTCAGCCGTCGCTTCATGTGACTCCACGGAGTACCGGGCGCCGTCCAGGCACCTCGATTAGT
TCTCGAGCTTTTGGAGTACGTCGTCTTTAGGTTGGGGGGAGGGGTTTTATGCGATGGAGTTTCCCCACAC
TGAGTGGGTGGAGACTGAAGTTAGGCCAGCTTGGCACTTGATGTAATTCTCCTTGGAATTTGCCCTTTTT
GAGTTTGGATCTTGGTTCATTCTCAAGCCTCAGACAGTGGTTCAAAGTTTTTTTCTTCCATTTCAGGTGT
CGTGACGTACGGCCACCATGACCGAGTACAAGCCCACGGTGCGCCTCGCCACCCGCGACGACGTCCCCAG
GGCCGTACGCACCCTCGCCGCCGCGTTCGCCGACTACCCCGCCACGCGCCACACCGTCGATCCGGACCGC
CACATCGAGCGGGTCACCGAGCTGCAAGAACTCTTCCTCACGCGCGTCGGGCTCGACATCGGCAAGGTGT
GGGTCGCGGACGACGGCGCCGCCGTGGCGGTCTGGACCACGCCGGAGAGCGTCGAAGCGGGGGCGGTGTT
CGCCGAGATCGGCCCGCGCATGGCCGAGTTGAGCGGTTCCCGGCTGGCCGCGCAGCAACAGATGGAAGGC
CTCCTGGCGCCGCACCGGCCCAAGGAGCCCGCGTGGTTCCTGGCCACCGTCGGAGTCTCGCCCGACCACC
AGGGCAAGGGTCTGGGCAGCGCCGTCGTGCTCCCCGGAGTGGAGGCGGCCGAGCGCGCCGGGGTGCCCGC
CTTCCTGGAGACCTCCGCGCCCCGCAACCTCCCCTTCTACGAGCGGCTCGGCTTCACCGTCACCGCCGAC
GTCGAGGTGCCCGAAGGACCGCGCACCTGGTGCATGACCCGCAAGCCCGGTGCCTGAACGCGTTAAGTCG
ACAATCAACCTCTGGATTACAAAATTTGTGAAAGATTGACTGGTATTCTTAACTATGTTGCTCCTTTTAC
GCTATGTGGATACGCTGCTTTAATGCCTTTGTATCATGCTATTGCTTCCCGTATGGCTTTCATTTTCTCC
TCCTTGTATAAATCCTGGTTGCTGTCTCTTTATGAGGAGTTGTGGCCCGTTGTCAGGCAACGTGGCGTGG
TGTGCACTGTGTTTGCTGACGCAACCCCCACTGGTTGGGGCATTGCCACCACCTGTCAGCTCCTTTCCGG
GACTTTCGCTTTCCCCCTCCCTATTGCCACGGCGGAACTCATCGCCGCCTGCCTTGCCCGCTGCTGGACA
GGGGCTCGGCTGTTGGGCACTGACAATTCCGTGGTGTTGTCGGGGAAATCATCGTCCTTTCCTTGGCTGC
TCGCCTGTGTTGCCACCTGGATTCTGCGCGGGACGTCCTTCTGCTACGTCCCTTCGGCCCTCAATCCAGC
GGACCTTCCTTCCCGCGGCCTGCTGCCGGCTCTGCGGCCTCTTCCGCGTCTTCGCCTTCGCCCTCAGACG
AGTCGGATCTCCCTTTGGGCCGCCTCCCCGCGTCGACTTTAAGACCAATGACTTACAAGGCAGCTGTAGA
TCTTAGCCACTTTTTAAAAGAAAAGGGGGGACTGGAAGGGCTAATTCACTCCCAACGAAGACAAGATCTG
CTTTTTGCTTGTACTGGGTCTCTCTGGTTAGACCAGATCTGAGCCTGGGAGCTCTCTGGCTAACTAGGGA
ACCCACTGCTTAAGCCTCAATAAAGCTTGCCTTGAGTGCTTCAAGTAGTGTGTGCCCGTCTGTTGTGTGA
CTCTGGTAACTAGAGATCCCTCAGACCCTTTTAGTCAGTGTGGAAAATCTCTAGCAGTACGTATAGTAGT
TCATGTCATCTTATTATTCAGTATTTATAACTTGCAAAGAAATGAATATCAGAGAGTGAGAGGAACTTGT
TTATTGCAGCTTATAATGGTTACAAATAAAGCAATAGCATCACAAATTTCACAAATAAAGCATTTTTTTC
ACTGCATTCTAGTTGTGGTTTGTCCAAACTCATCAATGTATCTTATCATGTCTGGCTCTAGCTATCCCGC
CCCTAACTCCGCCCATCCCGCCCCTAACTCCGCCCAGTTCCGCCCATTCTCCGCCCCATGGCTGACTAAT
TTTTTTTATTTATGCAGAGGCCGAGGCCGCCTCGGCCTCTGAGCTATTCCAGAAGTAGTGAGGAGGCTTT
TTTGGAGGCCTAGGGACGTACCCAATTCGCCCTATAGTGAGTCGTATTACGCGCGCTCACTGGCCGTCGT
TTTACAACGTCGTGACTGGGAAAACCCTGGCGTTACCCAACTTAATCGCCTTGCAGCACATCCCCCTTTC
GCCAGCTGGCGTAATAGCGAAGAGGCCCGCACCGATCGCCCTTCCCAACAGTTGCGCAGCCTGAATGGCG
AATGGG
[124 nt withheld, positions 3367-3490]
C
[91 nt withheld, positions 3492-3582]
A
[49 nt withheld, positions 3584-3632]
CCTTTGACGTTGGAGTCCACGTTCTTT
[37 nt withheld, positions 3660-3696]
ACCCTATCTCGGTCTATTCTTTTGATTTATAAGGGATTTTGCCGATTTCGGCCTATTGGTTAAAAAATGA
GCTGATTTAACAAAAATTTAACGCGAATTTTAACAAAATATTAACGCTTACAATTTAGGTGGCACTTTTC
GGGGAAATGTGCGCGGAACCCCTATTTGTTTATTTTTCTAAATACATTCAAATATGTATCCGCTCATGAG
ACAATAACCCTGATAAATGCTTCAATAATATTGAAAAAGGAAGAGTATGAGTATTCAACATTTCCGTGTC
GCCCTTATTCCCTTTTTTGCGGCATTTTGCCTTCCTGTTTTTGCTCACCCAGAAACGCTGGTGAAAGTAA
AAGATGCTGAAGATCAGTTGGGTGCACGAGTGGGTTACATCGAACTGGATCTCAACAGCGGTAAGATCCT
TGAGAGTTTTCGCCCCGAAGAACGTTTTCCAATGATGAGCACTTTTAAAGTTCTGCTATGTGGCGCGGTA
TTATCCCGTATTGACGCCGGGCAAGAGCAACTCGGTCGCCGCATACACTATTCTCAGAATGACTTGGTTG
AGTACTCACCAGTCACAGAAAAGCATCTTACGGATGGCATGACAGTAAGAGAATTATGCAGTGCTGCCAT
AACCATGAGTGATAACACTGCGGCCAACTTACTTCTGACAACGATCGGAGGACCGAAGGAGCTAACCGCT
TTTTTGCACAACATGGGGGATCATGTAACTCGCCTTGATCGTTGGGAACCGGAGCTGAATGAAGCCATAC
CAAACGACGAGCGTGACACCACGATGCCTGTAGCAATGGCAACAACGTTGCGCAAACTATTAACTGGCGA
ACTACTTACTCTAGCTTCCCGGCAACAATTAATAGACTGGATGGAGGCGGATAAAGTTGCAGGACCACTT
CTGCGCTCGGCCCTTCCGGCTGGCTGGTTTATTGCTGATAAATCTGGAGCCGGTGAGCGTGGGTCTCGCG
GTATCATTGCAGCACTGGGGCCAGATGGTAAGCCCTCCCGTATCGTAGTTATCTACACGACGGGGAGTCA
GGCAACTATGGATGAACGAAATAGACAGATCGCTGAGATAGGTGCCTCACTGATTAAGCATTGGTAACTG
TCAGACCAAGTTTACTCATATATACTTTAGATTGATTTAAAACTTCATTTTTAATTTAAAAGGATCTAGG
TGAAGATCCTTTTTGATAATCTCATGACCAAAATCCCTTAACGTGAGTTTTCGTTCCACTGAGCGTCAGA
CCCCGTAGAAAAGATCAAAGGATCTTCTTGAGATCCTTTTTTTCTGCGCGTAATCTGCTGCTTGCAAACA
AAAAAACCACCGCTACCAGCGGTGGTTTGTTTGCCGGATCAAGAGCTACCAACTCTTTTTCCGAAGGTAA
CTGGCTTCAGCAGAGCGCAGATACCAAATACTGTTCTTCTAGTGTAGCCGTAGTTAGGCCACCACTTCAA
GAACTCTGTAGCACCGCCTACATACCTCGCTCTGCTAATCCTGTTACCAGTGGCTGCTGCCAGTGGCGAT
AAGTCGTGTCTTACCGGGTTGGACTCAAGACGATAGTTACCGGATAAGGCGCAGCGGTCGGGCTGAACGG
GGGGTTCGTGCACACAGCCCAGCTTGGAGCGAACGACCTACACCGAACTGAGATACCTACAGCGTGAGCT
ATGAGAAAGCGCCACGCTTCCCGAAGGGAGAAAGGCGGACAGGTATCCGGTAAGCGGCAGGGTCGGAACA
GGAGAGCGCACGAGGGAGCTTCCAGGGGGAAACGCCTGGTATCTTTATAGTCCTGTCGGGTTTCGCCACC
TCTGACTTGAGCGTCGATTTTTGTGATGCTCGTCAGGGGGGCGGAGCCTATGGAAAAACGCCAGCAACGC
GGCCTTTTTACGGTTCCTGGCCTTTTGCTGGCCTTTTGCTCACATGTTCTTTCCTGCGTTATCCCCTGAT
TCTGTGGATAACCGTATTACCGCCTTTGAGTGAGCTGATACCGCTCGCCGCAGCCGAACGACCGAGCGCA
GCGAGTCAGTGAGCGAGGAAGCGGAAGAGCGCCCAATACGCAAACCGCCTCTCCCCGCGCGTTGGCCGAT
TCATTAATGCAGCTGGCACGACAGGTTTCCCGACTGGAAAGCGGGCAGTGAGCGCAACGCAATTAATGTG
AGTTAGCTCACTCATTAGGCACCCCAGGCTTTACACTTTATGCTTCCGGCTCGTATGTTGTGTGGAATTG
TGAGCGGATAACAATTTCACACAGGAAACAGCTATGACCATGATTACGCCAAGCGCGCAATTAACCCTCA
CTAAAGGGAACAAAAGCTGGAGCTGCAAGCTTAATGTAGTCTTATGCAATACTCTTGTAGTCTTGCAACA
TGGTAACGATGAGTTAGCAACATGCCTTACAAGGAGAGAAAAAGCACCGTGCATGCCGATTGGTGGAAGT
AAGGTGGTACGATCGTGCCTTATTAGGAAGGCAACAGACGGGTCTGACATGGATTGGACGAACCACTGAA
TTGCCGCATTGCAGAGATATTGTATTTAAGTGCCTAGCTCGATACATAAACGGGTCTCTCTGGTTAGACC
AGATCTGAGCCTGGGAGCTCTCTGGCTAACTAGGGAACCCACTGCTTAAGCCTCAATAAAGCTTGCCTTG
AGTGCTTCAAGTAGTGTGTGCCCGTCTGTTGTGTGACTCTGGTAACTAGAGATCCCTCAGACCCTTTTAG
TCAGTGTGGAAAATCTCTAGCAGTGGCGCCCGAACAGGGACTTGAAAGCGAAAGGGAAACCAGAGGAGCT
CTCTCGACGCAGGACTCGGCTTGCTGAAGCGCGCACGGCAAGAGGCGAGGGGCGGCGACTGGTGAGTACG
CCAAAAATTTTGACTAGCGGAGGCTAGAAGGAGAGAGATGGGTGCGAGAGCGTCAGTATTAAGCGGGGGA
GAATTAGATCGCGATGGGAAAAAATTCGGTTAAGGCCAGGGGGAAAGAAAAAATATAAATTAAAACATAT
AGTATGGGCAAGCAGGGAGCTAGAACGATTCGCAGTTAATCCTGGCCTGTTAGAAACATCAGAAGGCTGT
AGACAAATACTGGGACAGCTACAACCATCCCTTCAGACAGGATCAGAAGAACTTAGATCATTATATAATA
CAGTAGCAACCCTCTATTGTGTGCATCAAAGGATAGAGATAAAAGACACCAAGGAAGCTTTAGACAAGAT
AGAGGAAGAGCAAAACAAAAGTAAGACCACCGCACAGCAAGCGGCCGCTGATCTTCAGACCTGGAGGAGG
AGATATGAGGGACAATTGGAGAAGTGAATTATATAAATATAAAGTAGTAAAAATTGAACCATTAGGAGTA
GCACCCACCAAGGCAAAGAGAAGAGTGGTGCAGAGAGAAAAAAGAGCAGTGGGAATAGGAGCTTTGTTCC
TTGGGTTCTTGGGAGCAGCAGGAAGCACTATGGGCGCAGCGTCAATGACGCTGACGGTACAGGCCAGACA
ATTATTGTCTGGTATAGTGCAGCAGCAGAACAATTTGCTGAGGGCTATTGAGGCGCAACAGCATCTGTTG
CAACTCACAGTCTGGGGCATCAAGCAGCTCCAGGCAAGAATCCTGGCTGTGGAAAGATACCTAAAGGATC
AACAGCTCCTGGGGATTTGGGGTTGCTCTGGAAAACTCATTTGCACCACTGCTGTGCCTTGGAATGCTAG
TTGGAGTAATAAATCTCTGGAACAGATTTGGAATCACACGACCTGGATGGAGTGGGACAGAGAAATTAAC
AATTACACAAGCTTAATACACTCCTTAATTGAAGAATCGCAAAACCAGCAAGAAAAGAATGAACAAGAAT
TATTGGAATTAGATAAATGGGCAAGTTTGTGGAATTGGTTTAACATAACAAATTGGCTGTGGTATATAAA
ATTATTCATAATGATAGTAGGAGGCTTGGTAGGTTTAAGAATAGTTTTTGCTGTACTTTCTATAGTGAAT
AGAGTTAGGCAGGGATATTCACCATTATCGTTTCAGACCCACCTCCCAACCCCGAGGGGACCCAGAGAGG
GCCTATTTCCCATGATTCCTTCATATTTGCATATACGATACAAGGCTGTTAGAGAGATAATTAGAATTAA
TTTGACTGTAAACACAAAGATATTAGTACAAAATACGTGACGTAGAAAGTAATAATTTCTTGGGTAGTTT
GCAGTTTTAAAATTATGTTTTAAAATGGACTATCATATGCTTACCGTAACTTGAAAGTATTTCGATTTCT
TGGCTTTATATATCTTGTGGAAAGGACGAAACACCGTAGGCCTGGAAGATCAGCACGTTTTAGAGCTAGA
AATAGCAAGTTAAAATAAGGCTAGTCCGTTATCAACTTGAAAAAGTGGCACCGAGTCGGTGCTTTTTTAA
GCTTGGCGTAACTAGATCTTGAGACAAATGGCAGTATTCATCCACAATTTTAAAAGAAAAGGGGGGATTG
GGGGGTACAGTGCAGGGGAAAGAATAGTAGACATAATAGCAACAGACATACAAACTAAAGAATTACAAAA
ACAAATTACAAAAATTCAAAATTTTCGGGTTTATTACAGGGACAGCAGAGATCCACTTTGGCGCCGGCTC
GAGGGGG
